>Addgene plasmid #193723 | LifeAct-mCherry | addgene full sequence | sequence record 382845 | Addgene NGS Result
GCTTGGAGCGAACGACCTACACCGAACTGAGATACCTACAGCGTGAGCTATGAGAAAGCGCCACGCTTCC
CGAAGGGAGAAAGGCGGACAGGTATCCGGTAAGCGGCAGGGTCGGAACAGGAGAGCGCACGAGGGAGCTT
CCAGGGGGAAACGCCTGGTATCTTTATAGTCCTGTCGGGTTTCGCCACCTCTGACTTGAGCGTCGATTTT
TGTGATGCTCGTCAGGGGGGCGGAGCCTATGGAAAAACGCCAGCAACGCGGCCTTTTTACGGTTCCTGGC
CTTTTGCTGGCCTTTTGCTCACATGTTCTTTCCTGCGTTATCCCCTGATTCTGTGGATAACCGTATTACC
GCCTTTGAGTGAGCTGATACCGCTCGCCGCAGCCGAACGACCGAGCGCAGCGAGTCAGTGAGCGAGGAAG
CGGAAGAGCGCCCAATACGCAAACCGCCTCTCCCCGCGCGTTGGCCGATTCATTAATGCAGCTGGCACGA
CAGGTTTCCCGACTGGAAAGCGGGCAGTGAGCGCAACGCAATTAATGTAGTTAGCTCACTCATTAGGCAC
CCCAGGCTTTACACTTTATGCTTCCGGCTCGTATGTTGTGTGGAATTGTGAGCGGATAACAATTTCACAC
AGGAAACAGCTATGACATGATTACGCGAGCTCGGTACGGATCGATCCAGACATGATAAGATACATTGATG
AGTTTGGACAAACCACAACTAGAATGCAGTGAAAAAAATGCTTTATTTGTGAAATTTGTGATGCTATTGC
TTTATTTGTAACCATTATAAGCTGCAATAAACAAGTTAACAACAACAATTGCATTCATTTTATGTTTCAG
GTTCAGGGGGAGGTGTGGGAGGTTTTTTAAAGCAAGTAAAACCTCTACAAATGTGGTATGGCTGATTATG
ATCAATGAATTATCTAGACTTGTACAGCTCGTCCATGCCGCCGGTGGAGTGGCGGCCCTCGGCGCGTTCG
TACTGTTCCACGATGGTGTAGTCCTCGTTGTGGGAGGTGATGTCCAACTTGATGTTGACGTTGTAGGCGC
CGGGCAGCTGCACGGGCTTCTTGGCCTTGTAGGTGGTCTTGACCTCAGCGCCGTAGTGGCCGCCGTCCTT
CAGCTTCAGCCTCTGCTTGATCTCGCCCTTCAGGGCGCCGTCCTCGGGGTACATCCGCTCGGAGGAGGCC
TCCCAGCCCATGGTCTTCTTCTGCATTACGGGGCCGTCGGAGGGGAAGTTGGTGCCGCGCAGCTTCACCT
TGTAGATGAACTCGCCGTCCTGCAGGGAGGAGTCCTGGGTCACGGTCACCACGCCGCCGTCCTCGAAGTT
CATCACGCGCTCCCACTTGAAGCCCTCGGGGAAGGACAGCTTCAAGTAGTCGGGGATGTCGGCGGGGTGC
TTCACGTAGGCCTTGGAGCCGTACATGAACTGAGGGGACAGGATGTCCCAGGCGAAGGGCAGGGGGCCAC
CCTTGGTCACCTTCAGCTTGGCGGTCTGGGTGCCCTCGTAGGGGCGGCCCTCGCCCTCGCCCTCGATCTC
GAACTCGTGGCCGTTCACGGAGCCCTCCATGTGCACCTTGAAGCGCATGAACTCCTTGATGATGGCCATG
TTATCCTCCTCGCCCTTGCTCACTGGATCCCCTTCTTCCTTTGAGATGCTTTCGAATTTCTTGATCAAAT
CTGCGACACCCATGGTGGCTAGCAAGCTTCGTGTCAAGGACGGTGACTGCAGAAAAGACCCATGGAAAGG
AACAGTCTGTTAGTCTGTCAGCTATTATGTCTGGTGGCGCGCGCGGCAGCAACGAGTACTGCTCAGACTA
CACTGCCCTCCACCGTTAACAGCACCGCAACGGGAGTTACCTCTGACTCTTATCAGAACACAACAACTCA
GCTGCCTGCATCTTCTTCTGCCGCTGCCTTAAGTCTTCCAAATGCGTCAGCGGTGCAAGCCCGCTCCCCG
AGCTCATTTTCAGACACATACCCTACCGCCACGGCCTTGTGCGGCACACTGGTGGTGGTGGGCATCGTGC
TGTGCCTAAGTCTGGCCTCCACTGTTAGGAGCAAGGAGCTGCCGAGCGACCATGAGTCGCTGGAGGCATG
GGAGCAGGGCTCGGATGTAGAAGCTCCGCCGCTACCGGAGAAGAGCCCATGTCCGGAACACGTACCCGAG
ATTCGCGTGGAGATCCCACGTTATGTTTAATAAAAACTGCGGGCACTGGGGACGGTGGTGTTGTATATGT
GAATTTGTAAATAATAAATGAGACCCCATCCTGTAAAAATACAGAGTCCGTGTCAGTCTCTGAAGGACAG
TGTATTGGCATATAGCCAATAAAGAGAGTTGTGGCAAAGAGCCATGTTATGGATTAGTAATGGAAAGTAT
CGTCACCAATAGGGGAGTGGTCAATAATGGTCAATAACCCACACCTATAGGCTAAGCTATACCATCACCT
ATAACATGAGGAAGCGGGGGTGTATAGACCCCAAGCCAAAAACAGTATAGCATGCATAAGAAGCCAAGGG
GGTGGGCCTATAGACTCTATAGGCGGTACTTACGTCACTCTTGGCACGGGGAATCCGCGTTCCAATGCAC
CGTTCCCGGCCGCGGAGGCTGGATCGGTCCCGGTGTCTTCTATGGAGGTCAAAACAGCGTGGATGGCGTC
TCCAGGCGATCTGACGGTTCACTAAACGAGCTCTGCTTATATAGACCTCCCACCGTACACGCCTACCGCC
CATTTGCGTCAATGGGGCGGAGTTGTTACGACATTTTGGAAAGTCCCGTTGATTTTGGTGCCAAAACAAA
CTCCCATTGACGTCAATGGGGTGGAGACTTGGAAATCCCCGTGAGTCAAACCGCTATCCACGCCCATTGA
TGTACTGCCAAAACCGCATCACCATGGTAATAGCGATGACTAATACGTAGATGTACTGCCAAGTAGGAAA
GTCCCATAAGGTCATGTACTGGGCATAATGCCAGGCGGGCCATTTACCGTCATTGACGTCAATAGGGGGC
GTACTTGGCATATGATACACTTGATGTACTGCCAAGTGGGCAGTTTACCGTAAATACTCCACCCATTGAC
GTCAATGGAAAGTCCCTATTGGCGTTACTATGGGAACATACGTCATTATTGACGTCAATGGGCGGGGGTC
GTTGGGCGGTCAGCCAGGCGGGCCATTTACCGTAAGTTATGTAACGCGGAACTCCATATATGGGCTATGA
ACTAATGACCCCGTAATTGATTACTATTAATAACTAGTCAATAATCAATGTCAACATGGCGGTAATGTTG
GACATGAGCCAATATAAATGTACATATTATGATATGGATACAACGTATGCAATGGCCAATAGCCAATATT
GATTTATGCTATATAACCAATGAATAATATGGCTAATGGCCAATATTGATTCAATGTATAGATCGATATG
CATTGGCCATGTGCCAGCTTGATGTCGCCTCTATCGGCGATATAGCCTCATATCGTCTGTCACCTATATC
GAAACTGCGATATTTGCGACACACAGAATCGCCCAAGTCACCAAAGTCGTCTATCGCCATCCCCCGTAAA
CGATATAAGCGCTATCGCCAGATATCGCGTATGCCCAAAAATCACTTTTGGAAAAATGGCGATATCAGTT
ACACAGAAACTCACATCGGCGACATTTTCAATATGCCATATTTTCAAATATCGATTTTTCCAATATCGCC
ATCTCTATCGGCGATAAACACCACTATCGCGCGACATGAATTTAGTCGGCGACAGAAATCTCAAAACGCG
TATTTCGGACAAACACACATTTTATTATTCACTGCAGTCACCGTCCTTGACACGGGCACTGGCCGTCGTT
TTACAACGTCGTGACTGGGAAAACCCTGGCGTTACCCAACTTAATCGCCTTGCAGCACATCCCCCTTTCG
CCAGCTGGCGTAATAGCGAAGAGGCCCGCACCGATCGCCCTTCCCAACAGTTGCGCAGCCTGAATGGCGA
ATGGCGCCCTGACTAATTTTTTTTATTTATGCAGAGGCCGAGGCCGCCTCGGCCTCTGAGCTATTCCAGA
AGTAGTGAGGAGGCGACGTCTTCATATGGTGCACTCTCAGTACAATCTGCTCTGATGCCGCATAGTTAAG
CCAGCCCCGACACCCGCCAACACCCGCTGACGCGCCCTGACGGGCTTGTCTGCTCCCGGCATCCGCTTAC
AGACAAGCTGTGACCGTCTCCGGGAGCTGCATGTGTCAGAGGTTTTCACCGTCATCACCGAAACGCGCGA
GACGAAAGGGCCTCGTGATACGCCTATTTTTATAGGTTAATGTCATGATAATAATGGTTTCTTAGACGTC
AGGTGGCACTTTTCGGGGAAATGTGCGCGGAACCCCTATTTGTTTATTTTTCTAAATACATTCAAATATG
TATCCGCTCATGAGACAATAACCCTGATAAATGCTTCAATAATAACTCGAGGCCGCTTATTGAAAAAGGA
AGAGTATGAGTATTCAACATTTCCGTGTCGCCCTTATTCCCTTTTTTGCGGCATTTTGCCTTCCTGTTTT
TGCTCACCCAGAAACGCTGGTGAAAGTAAAAGATGCTGAAGATCAGTTGGGTGCACGAGTGGGTTACATC
GAACTGGATCTCAACAGCGGTAAGATCCTTGAGAGTTTTCGCCCCGAAGAACGTTTTCCAATGATGAGCA
CTTTTAAAGTTCTGCTATGTGGCGCGGTATTATCCCGTATTGACGCCGGGCAAGAGCAACTCGGTCGCCG
CATACACTATTCTCAGAATGACTTGGTTGAGTACTCACCAGTCACAGAAAAGCATCTTACGGATGGCATG
ACAGTAAGAGAATTATGCAGTGCTGCCATAACCATGAGTGATAACACTGCGGCCAACTTACTTCTGACAA
CGATCGGAGGACCGAAGGAGCTAACCGCTTTTTTGCACAACATGGGGGATCATGTAACTCGCCTTGATCG
TTGGGAACCGGAGCTGAATGAAGCCATACCAAACGACGAGCGTGACACCACGATGCCTGTAGCAATGGCA
ACAACGTTGCGCAAACTATTAACTGGCGAACTACTTACTCTAGCTTCCCGGCAACAATTAATAGACTGGA
TGGAGGCGGATAAAGTTGCAGGACCACTTCTGCGCTCGGCCCTTCCGGCTGGCTGGTTTATTGCTGATAA
ATCTGGAGCCGGTGAGCGTGGGTCTCGCGGTATCATTGCAGCACTGGGGCCAGATGGTAAGCCCTCCCGT
ATCGTAGTTATCTACACGACGGGGAGTCAGGCAACTATGGATGAACGAAATAGACAGATCGCTGAGATAG
GTGCCTCACTGATTAAGCATTGGTAACTGTCAGACCAAGTTTACTCATATATACTTTAGATTGATTTAAA
ACTTCATTTTTAATTTAAAAGGATCTAGGTGAAGATCCTTTTTGATAATCTCATGACCAAAATCCCTTAA
CGTGAGTTTTCGTTCCACTGAGCGTCAGACCCCGTAGAAAAGATCAAAGGATCTTCTTGAGATCCTTTTT
TTCTGCGCGTAATCTGCTGCTTGCAAACAAAAAAACCACCGCTACCAGCGGTGGTTTGTTTGCCGGATCA
AGAGCTACCAACTCTTTTTCCGAAGGTAACTGGCTTCAGCAGAGCGCAGATACCAAATACTGTTCTTCTA
GTGTAGCCGTAGTTAGGCCACCACTTCAAGAACTCTGTAGCACCGCCTACATACCTCGCTCTGCTAATCC
TGTTACCAGTGGCTGCTGCCAGTGGCGATAAGTCGTGTCTTACCGGGTTGGACTCAAGACGATAGTTACC
GGATAAGGCGCAGCGGTCGGGCTGAACGGGGGGTTCGTGCACACAGCCCA
Features (pLannotate 1.2.2; 18 found; start..end, strand, type, name):
    428..520     +  CDS            lacI (fragment): lac repressor; lacI; The lac repressor binds to the lac operator to inhibit transcription in E. coli. This inhibition can be relieved by adding lactose or isopropyl-β-D-thiogalactopyranoside (IPTG).
    568..598     +  promoter       lac promoter: promoter for the E. coli lac operon
    606..622     +  protein_bind   lac operator: The lac repressor binds to the lac operator to inhibit transcription in E. coli. This inhibition can be relieved by adding lactose or isopropyl-β-D-thiogalactopyranoside (IPTG). lac repressor encoded by lacI
    673..807     -  polyA_signal   SV40 poly(A) signal: SV40 polyadenylation signal
    830..914     -  CDS            large T antigen (fragment): large T antigen from SV40 (simian virus 40)
    928..1633    -  CDS            mCherry (fragment): monomeric derivative of DsRed fluorescent protein (Shaner et al., 2004) mammalian codon-optimized
   1643..1693    -  CDS            Lifeact: peptide that binds filamentous actin (Riedl et al., 2008) first 17 amino acids of budding yeast Abp140
   1727..2553    -  intron         CMV intron A: human cytomegalovirus intron A (Chapman et al., 1991)
   2689..2892    -  promoter       CMV promoter: human cytomegalovirus (CMV) immediate early promoter
   2893..3272    -  enhancer       CMV enhancer: human cytomegalovirus immediate early enhancer
   3439..3816    +  CDS            UL127: UL127_HCMVA - Protein predicted: Swiss-Prot protein existence level 4. From Human cytomegalovirus (strain AD169) (HHV-5) (Human herpesvirus 5).
   3837..3991    +  CDS            lacZα (fragment): LacZα fragment of β-galactosidase; lacZ fragment
   3999..4074    +  rep_origin     SV40 ori (fragment): SV40 origin of replication
   4083..4134    -  misc_feature   bom (fragment): basis of mobility region from pBR322
   4236..4271    -  CDS            rop (fragment): Rop protein, which maintains plasmids at low copy number; rop
   4366..4454    +  promoter       AmpR promoter (fragment): bla
   4486..5346    +  CDS            AmpR: β-lactamase; bla; confers resistance to ampicillin, carbenicillin, and related antibiotics
   5517..245     +  rep_origin     ori (across the origin): high-copy-number ColE1/pMB1/pBR322/pUC origin of replication
