[The description below was written by a language model from this plasmid's Addgene catalogue record and pLannotate feature annotations shown in this document.]
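Description:
LifeAct-mCherry is a 5,860 nt mammalian expression plasmid that encodes a red fluorescent probe for live-cell imaging. It is propagated in E. coli through a high-copy ColE1/pUC-type origin and selected with ampicillin via the β-lactamase (AmpR) gene. Residual fragments of lacI, lacZα, rop and bom, together with a lac promoter and operator, are annotated in the backbone. They appear to be cloning-vector remnants rather than functional parts.

The payload is a single reading frame in which Lifeact, the 17-amino-acid peptide from budding yeast Abp140 that binds filamentous actin, is fused at its C terminus to mCherry. The mCherry lacks its initiator methionine, so translation starts at the Lifeact end. The cassette ends in an SV40 polyadenylation signal, and a partial SV40 origin lies elsewhere in the plasmid.

Two points in the record do not agree with each other. The catalogue lists a chicken β-actin promoter and a "B-actin" backbone, but the sequence annotation upstream of the insert shows the human cytomegalovirus immediate-early enhancer and promoter followed by CMV intron A, along with neighbouring HCMV sequence annotated as UL127. No chicken β-actin element is detected, so the sequenced plasmid appears to drive expression from CMV elements.

The stated purpose is labeling microtubules in living mammalian cells, yet Lifeact is an F-actin marker. On that basis the construct would be expected to visualise the actin cytoskeleton, here in the context of the depositors' study of cytoskeletal organisation during neuronal polarization.
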