Addgene plasmid #193723: LifeAct-mCherry
Purpose: Labeling microtubules in living mammalian cells
Depositing lab: Lukas Kapitein. Depositing organization: Utrecht University. Publication: Local changes in microtubule network mobility instruct neuronal polarization and axon specification. Burute M, Jansen KI, Mihajlovic M, Vermonden T, Kapitein LC. Sci Adv. 2022 Nov 4;8(44):eabo2343. doi: 10.1126/sciadv.abo2343. Epub 2022 Nov 4. PubMed 36332030.
Backbone
  Vector backbone: B-actin
  Vector type: Mammalian Expression
Growth in bacteria
  Bacterial resistance: Ampicillin, 100 μg/mL
  Growth temperature: 37°C
  Growth strain: DH5alpha
  Copy number: High Copy
Gene/Insert
  Gene/Insert name: LifeAct-mCherry
  Species: H. sapiens (human), Synthetic
  Mutation: mCherry: Met1 Deleted
  Promoter: Chicken beta-actin
  Tag / fusion protein: mCherry (C terminal on insert)
  Cloning method: Restriction Enzyme; 5′ cloning site unknown (unknown if destroyed)
Terms and licenses: Academic/Nonprofit Terms; Industry Terms: Not Available to Industry
Depositor comments: internal plasmid ID: pMB33/pMA192
How to cite: LifeAct-mCherry was a gift from Lukas Kapitein (Addgene plasmid # 193723 ; http://n2t.net/addgene:193723 ; RRID:Addgene_193723)
